>Addgene plasmid #126668 | pMT Shark-mCherry | addgene full sequence | sequence record 251760 | Addgene NGS Result
TCGGGGCTGGCTTAACTATGCGGCATCAGAGCAGATTGTACTGAGAGTGCACCATATGCGGTGTGAAATA
CCGCACAGATGCGTAAGGAGAAAATACCGCATCAGGCGCCATTCGCCATTCAGGCTGCGCAACTGTTGGG
AAGGGCGATCGGTGCGGGCCTCTTCGCTATTACGCCAGCTGGCGAAAGGGGGATGTGCTGCAAGGCGATT
AAGTTGGGTAACGCCAGGGTTTTCCCAGTCACGACGTTGTAAAACGACGGCCAGTGAATTAATTCGTTGC
AGGACAGGATGTGGTGCCCGATGTGACTAGCTCTTTGCTGCAGGCCGTCCTATCCTCTGGTTCCGATAAG
AGACCCAGAACTCCGGCCCCCCACCGCCCACCGCCACCCCCATACATATGTGGTACGCAAGTAAGAGTGC
CTGCGCATGCCCCATGTGCCCCACCAAGAGCTTTGCATCCCATACAAGTCCCCAAAGTGGAGAACCGAAC
CAATTCTTCGCGGGCAGAACAAAAGCTTCTGCACACGTCTCCACTCGAATTTGGAGCCGGCCGGCGTGTG
CAAAAGAGGTGAATCGAACGAAAGACCCGTGTGTAAAGCCGCGTTTCCAAAATGTATAAAACCGAGAGCA
TCTGGCCAATGTGCATCAGTTGTGGTCAGCAGCAAAATCAAGTGAATCATCTCAGTGCAACTAAAGGGGG
GATCTAGATCGGGGTACCTACTAGTGAAATGCACCATCACCATCATCACGAAGATCAAGTTGACCCAAGA
CTTATTGACGGAAAAGGAGGAGGAGGCCGGCCCATGAGTCGCGATAGTGATCCCATGAAATGGTACCACG
GCAACCTGTCCCGCGAGGCAGCCGACGAACTGCTAAAGCAGGGTTACGAGGACGGGACATTTCTGGTGCG
CGAGAGCAGCACAGCGGCCGGGGACTTTGTGCTGAGCCTGCTCTGCCAGGGTGAGGTGTGTCACTACCAG
GTGCGGCGACATGGCGGCGAGGACGCCTTCTTCTCCATCGACGACAAGGTACAGACGAAGATCCTGCACG
GCCTGGACACGCTCGTCGACTACTATCAGCAGGCGGCCAACGGTCTGCCCACCAAGCTGACGGTGCCCTT
GATCCGCGATCTGCCGCCGCACAACACTCGCAGCCACGGAGTGACCAATCTGCTGCATCGCGCCACAAGT
AAAAACGAGAGCAAGGTCGTCTTCGAGCTGCTCAAGTGCGGCTATCGGAATTTCGATGCCAAGAATCAGG
ATGGACAGACGGCTCTGCATCTGGCTGCACTCCACTCGGACGAGGATATACTGAAACACCTGTTGAATGC
AAAGGTCCAGGTCAACAGCTCCGACTCCTTTGGCTGCCAGCCATTGCACTACGCCGCTCGCTCCAAACCG
GCCAGTTTCATACGCACACTCATCTCGGCACAGGCCAATGTCCAGGGCAGGAACATCGACAACGGCTATG
TGCCGCTGCATGAGGCTGCCAAGCACGGCAACCTGGAGGCTGTGCAAGAGCTGCTCCTGGCTGAGGCTCC
GCCGTTGCCCAGAACAAGTTCGGGTGAATTTCCATTCGATCTGGCCAAGGAAGCGGGCCAAACGGCAGTA
GAAGAATTCCTGCTCAATTACAAGCTGCCACCGGCAAATACCACAAGAGACCAGTGGTATCATGGCACTC
TGACCAGAGAAGAGGCAGTAGCCATACTAAAAAAGCATGCCAAGGAGCTATTGGCCAAGCAACCTGAAGT
AGACACCTCCGGCTGCTTTCTGGTTCGCTACTCCGAGTCGCCGGCGGCCTCGGGATTGGTTCTAACATTG
CTTAGTGATCAGGTGGTCAAGAATTTTCGTATTTCGCAAGCTGATCTCTACCAGAATGGTAACAAGGTGC
AGTCGGGCGGGTCCAAGTTTCTGTACATTGATGACGGTCCCTACTGGCCAAGCGTTGAACATCTAATAGC
CCACTTCATGCGTTTCTCGTACGGGTTGCCAGTGAGTCTCAAGTATCCGGTTCCGCCACAGCCCAAGCCA
GAGGTGCCATCGTTTGCCACAATACCTCGATCTAATATGAAGCCAAAAGCAGCATCGCCCGCTACCCCGC
CCACTCCAGTATCGCCACATTCGCATCATCAACACCCCCACGTTCCCGCCCTGACCATAACGAAGAAAAA
GCAGAAGGAGAACAGTAGCTCAATGTTCAACACTCTGCGACTGACGAGTCCGAAGAAAGCGCTATTCGAC
ATGAACAGCCTGCGCAAAAACAAGTCCAAGGGCAAACGCAGTGACTCCGAGAGCAGTGTGAGTGGTTCTT
TGGCCAGAACGGAGCAGGAGCTGCAGGCAGCGGCACCCATGCTGAAGAGCCTGTCGTTCTCGACGGAGTT
CTCAACGTTTAACGCGGATGGCGTAACTGGTTCTGGTGCCGCCGCTGCTGGCGAAGTGTACAACGTGCCC
AGGAACAACACGCCCATTGAGATTGACCTGCCACCGATTGCCCAAAAGACTGAAGCCGAAGTTGAGTATT
TCACGAAAAGTGATGTGGCCATAGAGCGCGAGCGAGCAGGTCAGTGGATCGGCAACGGCTACCAGCCCAC
AGTGGACGTGCTCTCCCTGTTGGATCAGCAGATCAAGGCGCCCGCCGTGGCGCGACTAAACTCGCTTGGT
CCGAACGCATCAACGGAAAGTGAGATGGCCAGCTATCTTCATCGCAAGTGCAGCGGTACGCCAAGCACAC
CAAGCGCCACTGAGGTGGAGGCCGCCAAGCTGAGATTCTTTATTGAGCCAGAAAAACTAGTGCTGGATAG
AGAGATCGGGCACGGGGAATTCGGTTCGGTGCACAGTGGATGGCTGCTGAGAAAGAGCGGTGCCGGCGAG
GAATCGCGCTTGGAGGTGGCCATTAAGATGCTTAGCGACGAGCACAGCAACAAACAGGAGTTCCTGCGCG
AAGCATCAGTTATGATGCGGCTGGAGCACAAGTGCATTGTGCGATTGATTGGCATTTCGAAGGGTGAAAT
GCTAATGATGGTTCAAGAGCTAGCTCCGCTGGGCTCCATGCTGCAGTACATACTGGATCATGGTCATGAG
ATCACGGCCAATGCGGAGCTGAAAGTTTGGGCGTCACAGATTGCGTGTGGCATGCATTATCTGGAATCAC
AGCATTTTGTGCACCGCGATCTGGCCGCCAGAAATATATTGCTGACCGCACGCCACCAGGCGAAGATCAG
TGACTTCGGCATGTCGCGATCACTGAGACCCGGTAGCACGGAATACCAATTCACCCAGGGCGGACGTTGG
CCCATCCGCTGGTACGCACCGGAAAGCTTCAACCTGGGCATCTTCTCGCACGCCAGTGATGTGTGGTCCT
TTGGCGTGACCATCTGGGAGATGTTTTCCCTCGGCGCACCGCCATATGGGGAAATATCTAATGTCGATGC
CATCAAGTTGGTGGACAGTGGCGAACGCCTGCCGCAGCCCAATCTCTGTCCAGCTTACATCTATGCCGTG
ATGCAGAGCTGCTGGAAGGAACGACCCAAAGATCGGCCAACCTTTGTCTATCTCACCGAGTTTTTCGCCC
GCGATCCTGATTACCAAAACCTGCCGGAATTGGTGCAAACGGTTCACATTCGGCGCGCCGGCGGCCGCTC
GAGTCTAGAGGGCCCCGTGAGCAAGGGCGAGGAGGATAACATGGCCATCATCAAGGAGTTCATGCGCTTC
AAGGTGCACATGGAGGGCTCCGTGAACGGCCACGAGTTCGAGATCGAGGGCGAGGGCGAGGGCCGCCCCT
ACGAGGGCACCCAGACCGCCAAGCTGAAGGTGACCAAGGGTGGCCCCCTGCCCTTCGCCTGGGACATCCT
GTCCCCTCAGTTCATGTACGGCTCCAAGGCCTACGTGAAGCACCCCGCCGACATCCCCGACTACTTGAAG
CTGTCCTTCCCCGAGGGCTTCAAGTGGGAGCGCGTGATGAACTTCGAGGACGGCGGCGTGGTGACCGTGA
CCCAGGACTCCTCCCTGCAGGACGGCGAGTTCATCTACAAGGTGAAGCTGCGCGGCACCAACTTCCCCTC
CGACGGCCCCGTAATGCAGAAGAAGACCATGGGCTGGGAGGCCTCCTCCGAGCGGATGTACCCCGAGGAC
GGCGCCCTGAAGGGCGAGATCAAGCAGAGGCTGAAGCTGAAGGACGGCGGCCACTACGACGCTGAGGTCA
AGACCACCTACAAGGCCAAGAAGCCCGTGCAGCTGCCCGGCGCCTACAACGTCAACATCAAGTTGGACAT
CACCTCCCACAACGAGGACTACACCATCGTGGAACAGTACGAACGCGCCGAGGGCCGCCACTCCACCGGC
GGCATGGACGAGCTGTACAAGTAAGTTTAAACCCGCTGATCAGCCTCGACTGTGCCTTCTAAGATCCAGA
CATGATAAGATACATTGATGAGTTTGGACAAACCACAACTAGAATGCAGTGAAAAAAATGCTTTATTTGT
GAAATTTGTGATGCTATTGCTTTATTTGTAACCATTATAAGCTGCAATAAACAAGTTAACTCTAGAGGAT
CCGGTGCGTGGTGGTTTCATGCTTCTGGGAACGGCAAATGGGTTTAGGATTGGGAACCCCTCATCATCTG
TTGGAATATACTATTCAACCTACAAAAGTAACGTTAAACAACACTACTTTATATTTGATATGAATGGCCA
CACCTTTTATGCCATAAAACATATTGTAAGAGAATACCACTCTTTTTATTCCTTCTTTCCTTCTTGTACG
TTTTTTGCTGTAAGTAGGTCGTGGTGCTGGTGTTGCAGTTGAAATAACTTAAAATATAAATCATAAAACT
CAAACATAAACTTGACTATTTATTTATTTATTAAGAAAGGAAATATAAATTATAAATTACAACAGATCCC
CCGGGCTGCAGGAATTCGATAGCTTGCATGCCTGCAGGTCGGCCGCCACGACCGGTGCCGCCACCATCCC
CTGACCCACGCCCCTGACCCCTCACAAGGAGACGACCTTCCATGACCGAGTACAAGCCCACGGTGCGCCT
CGCCACCCGCGACGACGTCCCCCGGGCCGTACGCACCCTCGCCGCCGCGTTCGCCGACTACCCCGCCACG
CGCCACACCGTCGACCCGGACCGCCACATCGAGCGGGTCACCGAGCTGCAAGAACTCTTCCTCACGCGCG
TCGGGCTCGACATCGGCAAGGTGTGGGTCGCGGACGACGGCGCCGCGGTGGCGGTCTGGACCACGCCGGA
GAGCGTCGAAGCGGGGGCGGTGTTCGCCGAGATCGGCCCGCGCATGGCCGAGTTGAGCGGTTCCCGGCTG
GCCGCGCAGCAACAGATGGAAGGCCTCCTGGCGCCGCACCGGCCCAAGGAGCCCGCGTGGTTCCTGGCCA
CCGTCGGCGTCTCGCCCGACCACCAGGGCAAGGGTCTGGGCAGCGCCGTCGTGCTCCCCGGAGTGGAGGC
GGCCGAGCGCGCCGGGGTGCCCGCCTTCCTGGAGACCTCCGCGCCCCGCAACCTCCCCTTCTACGAGCGG
CTCGGCTTCACCGTCACCGCCGACGTCGAGGTGCCCGAAGGACCGCGCACCTGGTGCATGACCCGCAAGC
CCGGTGCCTGACGCCCGCCCCACGACCCGCAGCGCCCGACCGAAAGGAGCGCACGACCCCATGGCTCCGA
CCGAAGCCACCCGGGGCGGCCCCGCCGACCCCGCACCCGCCCCCGAGGCCCACCGACTCTAGATCAAGCT
TATCGATACCGTCGACCTCGAGGCCAGCTAGCTTGAACTTGTTTATTGCAGCTTATAATGGTTACAAATA
AAGCAATAGCATCACAAATTTCACAAATAAAGCATTTTTTTCACTGCATTCTAGTTGTGGTTTGTCCAAA
CTCATCAATGTATCTTATCATGTCTGGATCGGGTACCCAATTGCATTCATTTTATGTTTCAGGTTCAGGG
GGAGGTGTGGGAGGTTTTTTAAAGCAAGTAAAACCTCTACAAATGTGGTATGGCTGATTATGATCAGTCG
ACCTGCAGGCATGCAAGCTTGGCGTAATCATGGTCATAGCTGTTTCCTGTGTGAAATTGTTATCCGCTCA
CAATTCCACACAACATACGAGCCGGAAGCATAAAGTGTAAAGCCTGGGGTGCCTAATGAGTGAGCTAACT
CACATTAATTGCGTTGCGCTCACTGCCCGCTTTCCAGTCGGGAAACCTGTCGTGCCAGCTGCATTAATGA
ATCGGCCAACGCGCGGGGAGAGGCGGTTTGCGTATTGGGCGCTCTTCCGCTTCCTCGCTCACTGACTCGC
TGCGCTCGGTCGTTCGGCTGCGGCGAGCGGTATCAGCTCACTCAAAGGCGGTAATACGGTTATCCACAGA
ATCAGGGGATAACGCAGGAAAGAACATGTGAGCAAAAGGCCAGCAAAAGGCCAGGAACCGTAAAAAGGCC
GCGTTGCTGGCGTTTTTCCATAGGCTCCGCCCCCCTGACGAGCATCACAAAAATCGACGCTCAAGTCAGA
GGTGGCGAAACCCGACAGGACTATAAAGATACCAGGCGTTTCCCCCTGGAAGCTCCCTCGTGCGCTCTCC
TGTTCCGACCCTGCCGCTTACCGGATACCTGTCCGCCTTTCTCCCTTCGGGAAGCGTGGCGCTTTCTCAT
AGCTCACGCTGTAGGTATCTCAGTTCGGTGTAGGTCGTTCGCTCCAAGCTGGGCTGTGTGCACGAACCCC
CCGTTCAGCCCGACCGCTGCGCCTTATCCGGTAACTATCGTCTTGAGTCCAACCCGGTAAGACACGACTT
ATCGCCACTGGCAGCAGCCACTGGTAACAGGATTAGCAGAGCGAGGTATGTAGGCGGTGCTACAGAGTTC
TTGAAGTGGTGGCCTAACTACGGCTACACTAGAAGAACAGTATTTGGTATCTGCGCTCTGCTGAAGCCAG
TTACCTTCGGAAAAAGAGTTGGTAGCTCTTGATCCGGCAAACAAACCACCGCTGGTAGCGGTGGTTTTTT
TGTTTGCAAGCAGCAGATTACGCGCAGAAAAAAAGGATCTCAAGAAGATCCTTTGATCTTTTCTACGGGG
TCTGACGCTCAGTGGAACGAAAACTCACGTTAAGGGATTTTGGTCATGAGATTATCAAAAAGGATCTTCA
CCTAGATCCTTTTAAATTAAAAATGAAGTTTTAAATCAATCTAAAGTATATATGAGTAAACTTGGTCTGA
CAGTTACCAATGCTTAATCAGTGAGGCACCTATCTCAGCGATCTGTCTATTTCGTTCATCCATAGTTGCC
TGACTCCCCGTCGTGTAGATAACTACGATACGGGAGGGCTTACCATCTGGCCCCAGTGCTGCAATGATAC
CGCGAGACCCACGCTCACCGGCTCCAGATTTATCAGCAATAAACCAGCCAGCCGGAAGGGCCGAGCGCAG
AAGTGGTCCTGCAACTTTATCCGCCTCCATCCAGTCTATTAATTGTTGCCGGGAAGCTAGAGTAAGTAGT
TCGCCAGTTAATAGTTTGCGCAACGTTGTTGCCATTGCTACAGGCATCGTGGTGTCACGCTCGTCGTTTG
GTATGGCTTCATTCAGCTCCGGTTCCCAACGATCAAGGCGAGTTACATGATCCCCCATGTTGTGCAAAAA
AGCGGTTAGCTCCTTCGGTCCTCCGATCGTTGTCAGAAGTAAGTTGGCCGCAGTGTTATCACTCATGGTT
ATGGCAGCACTGCATAATTCTCTTACTGTCATGCCATCCGTAAGATGCTTTTCTGTGACTGGTGAGTACT
CAACCAAGTCATTCTGAGAATAGTGTATGCGGCGACCGAGTTGCTCTTGCCCGGCGTCAATACGGGATAA
TACCGCGCCACATAGCAGAACTTTAAAAGTGCTCATCATTGGAAAACGTTCTTCGGGGCGAAAACTCTCA
AGGATCTTACCGCTGTTGAGATCCAGTTCGATGTAACCCACTCGTGCACCCAACTGATCTTCAGCATCTT
TTACTTTCACCAGCGTTTCTGGGTGAGCAAAAACAGGAAGGCAAAATGCCGCAAAAAAGGGAATAAGGGC
GACACGGAAATGTTGAATACTCATACTCTTCCTTTTTCAATATTATTGAAGCATTTATCAGGGTTATTGT
CTCATGAGCGGATACATATTTGAATGTATTTAGAAAAATAAACAAATAGGGGTTCCGCGCACATTTCCCC
GAAAAGTGCCACCTGACGTCTAAGAAACCATTATTATCATGACATTAACCTATAAAAATAGGCGTATCAC
GAGGCCCTTTCGTCTCGCGCGTTTCGGTGATGACGGTGAAAACCTCTGACACATGCAGCTCCCGGAGACG
GTCACAGCTTGTCTGTAAGCGGATGCCGGGAGCAGACAAGCCCGTCAGGGCGCGTCAGCGGGTGTTGGCG
GGTG
Features (pLannotate 1.2.2; 23 found; start..end, strand, type, name):
      7..106     +  misc_feature   bom (fragment): basis of mobility region from pBR322
    112..269     -  CDS            lacZα (fragment): LacZα fragment of β-galactosidase; lacZ fragment
    271..697     +  promoter       MT promoter: Drosophila metallothionein promoter
    804..3620    +  CDS            Shark: SHARK_DROME - Also known as Tk7 From Drosophila melanogaster (Fruit fly).
   3657..4363    +  CDS            mCherry (fragment): monomeric derivative of DsRed fluorescent protein (Shaner et al., 2004) mammalian codon-optimized
   4403..4537    -  polyA_signal   SV40 poly(A) signal: SV40 polyadenylation signal
   4619..4895    +  promoter       copia promoter: strong promoter from the Drosophila transposable element copia (Sinclair et al., 1986)
   4895..4921    +  misc_feature   MCS (fragment): pBluescript multiple cloning site
   4921..4941    -  misc_feature   MCS (fragment): pUC18/19 multiple cloning site
   5012..5611    +  CDS            PuroR: puromycin N-acetyltransferase; pac from Streptomyces alboniger; confers resistance to puromycin
   5661..5726    +  CDS            dmpM (fragment): DMPM_STRAD - Protein inferred from homology: Swiss-Prot protein existence level 3. From Streptomyces alboniger.
   5733..5763    +  misc_feature   MCS (fragment): pBluescript multiple cloning site
   5776..5910    +  polyA_signal   SV40 poly(A) signal: SV40 polyadenylation signal
   5932..6016    -  CDS            large T antigen (fragment): large T antigen from SV40 (simian virus 40)
   6016..6040    +  misc_feature   MCS (fragment): pUC18/19 multiple cloning site
   6077..6093    -  protein_bind   lac operator: The lac repressor binds to the lac operator to inhibit transcription in E. coli. This inhibition can be relieved by adding lactose or isopropyl-β-D-thiogalactopyranoside (IPTG). lac repressor encoded by lacI
   6101..6131    -  promoter       lac promoter: promoter for the E. coli lac operon
   6146..6167    -  protein_bind   CAP binding site: CAP binding activates transcription in the presence of cAMP. E. coli catabolite activator protein
   6180..6272    -  CDS            lacI (fragment): lac repressor; lacI; The lac repressor binds to the lac operator to inhibit transcription in E. coli. This inhibition can be relieved by adding lactose or isopropyl-β-D-thiogalactopyranoside (IPTG).
   6455..7043    -  rep_origin     ori: high-copy-number ColE1/pMB1/pBR322/pUC origin of replication
   7214..8074    -  CDS            AmpR: β-lactamase; bla; confers resistance to ampicillin, carbenicillin, and related antibiotics
   8075..8179    -  promoter       AmpR promoter: bla
   8274..8309    +  CDS            rop (fragment): Rop protein, which maintains plasmids at low copy number; rop
