[The description below was written by a language model from this plasmid's Addgene catalogue record and pLannotate feature annotations shown in this document.]
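Description:
pMT Shark-mCherry is an insect expression plasmid built on the pMT backbone for inducible production of a fluorescently tagged Drosophila Shark kinase in S2 cells. It is maintained in E. coli as a high-copy plasmid through a ColE1/pUC-type origin and selected with ampicillin via the β-lactamase gene and its native promoter. Short remnants of lacZα, lacI, rop, the pBR322 bom region and several multiple cloning site fragments are also annotated; these appear to be leftovers of the cloning vector lineage rather than functional parts.

The main expression cassette places the coding sequence of Shark (also known as Tk7, a Drosophila melanogaster non-receptor tyrosine kinase) downstream of the Drosophila metallothionein promoter, followed by mCherry, so the red fluorescent protein sits at the C-terminal end of Shark as the construct name implies. An SV40 polyadenylation signal lies after the fusion, although it is annotated on the opposite strand. The metallothionein promoter is normally quiescent and is switched on by adding metal ions such as copper to the culture medium, which allows the timing and level of expression to be controlled. A second cassette uses the strong copia transposon promoter to drive puromycin N-acetyltransferase, terminated by another SV40 poly(A) signal, which would permit puromycin selection of stably transfected insect cells.

The record gives the purpose as inducible expression of Shark-mCherry in S2 cells. The associated work concerns spatial control of Draper receptor signalling during apoptotic cell engulfment, which suggests use for live imaging of Shark localisation in that context.
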