Addgene plasmid #126668: pMT Shark-mCherry
Purpose: Inducible expression of Shark-mCherry in S2 cells
Depositing lab: Ron Vale. Depositing organization: University of California, San Francisco (UCSF). Publication: Spatial control of Draper receptor signaling initiates apoptotic cell engulfment. Williamson AP, Vale RD. J Cell Biol. 2018 Nov 5;217(11):3977-3992. doi: 10.1083/jcb.201711175. Epub 2018 Aug 23. PubMed 30139739.
Backbone
  Vector backbone: pMT
  Vector type: Insect Expression
Growth in bacteria
  Bacterial resistance: Ampicillin, 100 μg/mL
  Growth temperature: 37°C
  Growth strain: DH5alpha
  Copy number: High Copy
Gene/Insert
  Gene/Insert name: Shark mCherry
  Cloning method: Gibson Cloning
  Sequencing primers: 5′ CATCTCAGTGCAACTAAA
Terms and licenses: Academic/Nonprofit Terms; Industry Terms: Not Available to Industry
How to cite: pMT Shark-mCherry was a gift from Ron Vale (Addgene plasmid # 126668 ; http://n2t.net/addgene:126668 ; RRID:Addgene_126668)
