>Addgene plasmid #126668 | pMT Shark-mCherry | depositor partial sequence | sequence record 246066 | partial insert sequence
ATGCACCATCACCATCATCACGAAGATCAAGTTGACCCAAGACTTATTGACGGAAAAGGAGGAGGAGGCC
GGCCCATGAGTCGCGATAGTGATCCCATGAAATGGTACCACGGCAACCTGTCCCGCGAGGCAGCCGACGA
ACTGCTAAAGCAGGGTTACGAGGACGGGACATTTCTGGTGCGCGAGAGCAGCACAGCGGCCGGGGACTTT
GTGCTGAGCCTGCTCTGCCAGGGTGAGGTGTGTCACTACCAGGTGCGGCGACATGGCGGCGAGGACGCCT
TCTTCTCCATCGACG
